Addgene plasmid #90697: GMNN D2.2 gRNA
Purpose: 3rd generation lentiviral gRNA plasmid targeting human GMNN
Depositing lab: Iain Cheeseman. Depositing organization: Whitehead Institute for Biomedical Research. Publication: Large-Scale Analysis of CRISPR/Cas9 Cell-Cycle Knockouts Reveals the Diversity of p53-Dependent Responses to Cell-Cycle Defects. McKinley KL, Cheeseman IM. Dev Cell. 2017 Feb 27;40(4):405-420.e2. doi: 10.1016/j.devcel.2017.01.012. Epub 2017 Feb 16. PubMed 28216383.
Backbone
  Vector backbone: pLenti-sgRNA
  Backbone manufacturer: Eric Lander & David Sabatini labs (Addgene plasmid #71409)
  Backbone size w/o insert (bp): 9151
  Vector type: Lentiviral, CRISPR
  Selectable markers: Puromycin
Growth in bacteria
  Bacterial resistance: Ampicillin, 100 μg/mL
  Growth temperature: 37°C
  Growth strain: NEB Stable
  Copy number: Unknown
Gene/Insert
  Gene/Insert name: GMNN (Guide Designation D2.2) (alt name: pKMKO series)
  gRNA/shRNA sequence: CACCgTGTCCGCAGGCTTGTCCAAA
  Species: H. sapiens (human)
  Promoter: U6
  Cloning method: Restriction Enzyme; 5′ cloning site BsmBI (destroyed during cloning); 3′ cloning site BsmBI (destroyed during cloning)
  Sequencing primers: 5′ hU6-F (5'-GAGGGCCTATTTCCCATGATT-3'); 3′ EF1a-R (5'-CACGGCGACTACTGCACTTA-3')
Terms and licenses: Academic/Nonprofit Terms; Industry Terms: Not Available to Industry
Depositor comments: Please note that gRNA target sequence listed is not strictly the 20nt spacer sequence, but also contains the 5' BsmBI overhang. For more information about knockout human cell lines generated using this plasmid, please see http://cellcycleknockouts.wi.mit.edu/ .
How to cite: GMNN D2.2 gRNA was a gift from Iain Cheeseman (Addgene plasmid # 90697 ; http://n2t.net/addgene:90697 ; RRID:Addgene_90697)
