[The description below was written by a language model from this plasmid's Addgene catalogue record and pLannotate feature annotations shown in this document.]
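Description:
GMNN D2.2 gRNA is a third-generation lentiviral CRISPR guide plasmid built on the pLenti-sgRNA backbone, carrying a single guide RNA directed against human GMNN. It is propagated in E. coli through a high-copy ColE1/pUC-type origin with ampicillin selection (AmpR). An f1 origin, an SV40 origin and remnants of lac/lacZα cloning-vector sequence are also annotated in the backbone. The catalogue lists the empty backbone as 9,151 bp, whereas the sequenced record is 7,302 nt. This is consistent with loss of a stuffer fragment when the guide was inserted between the two BsmBI sites, both destroyed in cloning, although the record does not explain the difference.

The viral cassette begins with an RSV promoter fused to a truncated HIV-1 5' LTR, which allows Tat-independent production of the genomic RNA. This is followed by the Ψ packaging signal with a gag fragment, the RRE for Rev-dependent nuclear export, and a cPPT/CTS. A self-inactivating ΔU3 3' LTR and an SV40 polyadenylation signal close the cassette. Within it, a human U6 RNA polymerase III promoter drives the GMNN spacer joined to the Streptococcus pyogenes sgRNA scaffold, annotated as a tracrRNA fragment. Downstream, an EF-1α core promoter expresses puromycin N-acetyltransferase, with a WPRE to enhance transcript expression, allowing puromycin selection of transduced cells.

The plasmid encodes no Cas9, so the nuclease must be supplied separately in the target cells. It belongs to a guide series (pKMKO) used in a large-scale analysis of CRISPR/Cas9 knockouts of cell-cycle genes in human cell lines, here to disrupt GMNN.
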