Features (pLannotate 1.2.2; 27 found; start..end, strand, type, name):
     22..114     +  CDS            lacI (fragment): lac repressor; lacI; The lac repressor binds to the lac operator to inhibit transcription in E. coli. This inhibition can be relieved by adding lactose or isopropyl-β-D-thiogalactopyranoside (IPTG).
    127..148     +  protein_bind   CAP binding site: CAP binding activates transcription in the presence of cAMP. E. coli catabolite activator protein
    163..193     +  promoter       lac promoter: promoter for the E. coli lac operon
    201..217     +  protein_bind   lac operator: The lac repressor binds to the lac operator to inhibit transcription in E. coli. This inhibition can be relieved by adding lactose or isopropyl-β-D-thiogalactopyranoside (IPTG). lac repressor encoded by lacI
    262..280     +  promoter       T3 promoter: promoter for bacteriophage T3 RNA polymerase
    308..534     +  promoter       RSV promoter: Rous sarcoma virus enhancer/promoter
    535..715     +  LTR            5' LTR (truncated): truncated 5' long terminal repeat (LTR) from HIV-1
    762..887     +  misc_feature   HIV-1 Ψ: packaging signal of human immunodeficiency virus type 1
    871..1234    +  CDS            HIV-1 gag (fragment): gag protein from human immunodeficiency virus 1; gag
   1380..1613    +  misc_feature   RRE: The Rev response element (RRE) of HIV-1 allows for Rev-dependent mRNA export from the nucleus to the cytoplasm.
   1990..2016    +  CDS            Rev (fragment): human immunodeficiency virus 1 (HIV-1) Rev protein; rev; enhances nuclear export of unspliced and incompletely spliced viral mRNAs
   2020..2260    +  promoter       U6 promoter: RNA polymerase III promoter for human U6 snRNA
   2308..2375    +  misc_RNA       tracrRNA (fragment): trans-activating CRISPR RNA for the Streptococcus pyogenes CRISPR/Cas9 system
   2424..2541    +  misc_feature   cPPT/CTS: central polypurine tract and central termination sequence of HIV-1
   2610..2821    +  promoter       EF-1α core promoter: core promoter for human elongation factor EF-1α
   2847..3446    +  CDS            PuroR (fragment): puromycin N-acetyltransferase; pac from Streptomyces; confers resistance to puromycin
   3462..4050    +  misc_feature   WPRE: woodchuck hepatitis virus posttranscriptional regulatory element
   4101..4120    +  misc_feature   cPPT/CTS (fragment): central polypurine tract and central termination sequence of HIV-1
   4122..4355    +  LTR            3' LTR (ΔU3): self-inactivating 3' long terminal repeat (LTR) from HIV-1
   4433..4554    +  polyA_signal   SV40 poly(A) signal: SV40 polyadenylation signal
   4594..4729    +  rep_origin     SV40 ori: SV40 origin of replication
   4750..4768    -  promoter       T7 promoter: promoter for bacteriophage T7 RNA polymerase
   4776..4931    +  CDS            lacZα (fragment): LacZα fragment of β-galactosidase; lacZ fragment
   4936..5364    +  rep_origin     f1 ori (sequence partly withheld): f1 bacteriophage origin of replication; arrow indicates direction of (+) strand synthesis
   5417..5521    +  promoter       AmpR promoter: bla
   5522..6382    +  CDS            AmpR: β-lactamase; bla; confers resistance to ampicillin, carbenicillin, and related antibiotics
   6553..7141    +  rep_origin     ori: high-copy-number ColE1/pMB1/pBR322/pUC origin of replication
>Addgene plasmid #90697 | GMNN D2.2 gRNA | addgene full sequence | sequence record 183209 | Addgene NGS Result
AGTGAGCGAGGAAGCGGAAGAGCGCCCAATACGCAAACCGCCTCTCCCCGCGCGTTGGCCGATTCATTAA
TGCAGCTGGCACGACAGGTTTCCCGACTGGAAAGCGGGCAGTGAGCGCAACGCAATTAATGTGAGTTAGC
TCACTCATTAGGCACCCCAGGCTTTACACTTTATGCTTCCGGCTCGTATGTTGTGTGGAATTGTGAGCGG
ATAACAATTTCACACAGGAAACAGCTATGACCATGATTACGCCAAGCGCGCAATTAACCCTCACTAAAGG
GAACAAAAGCTGGAGCTGCAAGCTTAATGTAGTCTTATGCAATACTCTTGTAGTCTTGCAACATGGTAAC
GATGAGTTAGCAACATGCCTTACAAGGAGAGAAAAAGCACCGTGCATGCCGATTGGTGGAAGTAAGGTGG
TACGATCGTGCCTTATTAGGAAGGCAACAGACGGGTCTGACATGGATTGGACGAACCACTGAATTGCCGC
ATTGCAGAGATATTGTATTTAAGTGCCTAGCTCGATACATAAACGGGTCTCTCTGGTTAGACCAGATCTG
AGCCTGGGAGCTCTCTGGCTAACTAGGGAACCCACTGCTTAAGCCTCAATAAAGCTTGCCTTGAGTGCTT
CAAGTAGTGTGTGCCCGTCTGTTGTGTGACTCTGGTAACTAGAGATCCCTCAGACCCTTTTAGTCAGTGT
GGAAAATCTCTAGCAGTGGCGCCCGAACAGGGACTTGAAAGCGAAAGGGAAACCAGAGGAGCTCTCTCGA
CGCAGGACTCGGCTTGCTGAAGCGCGCACGGCAAGAGGCGAGGGGCGGCGACTGGTGAGTACGCCAAAAA
TTTTGACTAGCGGAGGCTAGAAGGAGAGAGATGGGTGCGAGAGCGTCAGTATTAAGCGGGGGAGAATTAG
ATCGCGATGGGAAAAAATTCGGTTAAGGCCAGGGGGAAAGAAAAAATATAAATTAAAACATATAGTATGG
GCAAGCAGGGAGCTAGAACGATTCGCAGTTAATCCTGGCCTGTTAGAAACATCAGAAGGCTGTAGACAAA
TACTGGGACAGCTACAACCATCCCTTCAGACAGGATCAGAAGAACTTAGATCATTATATAATACAGTAGC
AACCCTCTATTGTGTGCATCAAAGGATAGAGATAAAAGACACCAAGGAAGCTTTAGACAAGATAGAGGAA
GAGCAAAACAAAAGTAAGACCACCGCACAGCAAGCGGCCGCTGATCTTCAGACCTGGAGGAGGAGATATG
AGGGACAATTGGAGAAGTGAATTATATAAATATAAAGTAGTAAAAATTGAACCATTAGGAGTAGCACCCA
CCAAGGCAAAGAGAAGAGTGGTGCAGAGAGAAAAAAGAGCAGTGGGAATAGGAGCTTTGTTCCTTGGGTT
CTTGGGAGCAGCAGGAAGCACTATGGGCGCAGCGTCAATGACGCTGACGGTACAGGCCAGACAATTATTG
TCTGGTATAGTGCAGCAGCAGAACAATTTGCTGAGGGCTATTGAGGCGCAACAGCATCTGTTGCAACTCA
CAGTCTGGGGCATCAAGCAGCTCCAGGCAAGAATCCTGGCTGTGGAAAGATACCTAAAGGATCAACAGCT
CCTGGGGATTTGGGGTTGCTCTGGAAAACTCATTTGCACCACTGCTGTGCCTTGGAATGCTAGTTGGAGT
AATAAATCTCTGGAACAGATTTGGAATCACACGACCTGGATGGAGTGGGACAGAGAAATTAACAATTACA
CAAGCTTAATACACTCCTTAATTGAAGAATCGCAAAACCAGCAAGAAAAGAATGAACAAGAATTATTGGA
ATTAGATAAATGGGCAAGTTTGTGGAATTGGTTTAACATAACAAATTGGCTGTGGTATATAAAATTATTC
ATAATGATAGTAGGAGGCTTGGTAGGTTTAAGAATAGTTTTTGCTGTACTTTCTATAGTGAATAGAGTTA
GGCAGGGATATTCACCATTATCGTTTCAGACCCACCTCCCAACCCCGAGGGGACCCAGAGAGGGCCTATT
TCCCATGATTCCTTCATATTTGCATATACGATACAAGGCTGTTAGAGAGATAATTAGAATTAATTTGACT
GTAAACACAAAGATATTAGTACAAAATACGTGACGTAGAAAGTAATAATTTCTTGGGTAGTTTGCAGTTT
TAAAATTATGTTTTAAAATGGACTATCATATGCTTACCGTAACTTGAAAGTATTTCGATTTCTTGGCTTT
ATATATCTTGTGGAAAGGACGAAACACCGTGTCCGCAGGCTTGTCCAAAGTTTAAGAGCTATGCTGGAAA
CAGCATAGCAAGTTTAAATAAGGCTAGTCCGTTATCAACTTGAAAAAGTGGCACCGAGTCGGTGCTTTTT
TTGAATTCTAGATCTTGAGACAAATGGCAGTATTCATCCACAATTTTAAAAGAAAAGGGGGGATTGGGGG
GTACAGTGCAGGGGAAAGAATAGTAGACATAATAGCAACAGACATACAAACTAAAGAATTACAAAAACAA
ATTACAAAAATTCAAAATTTTCGGGTTTATTACAGGGACAGCAGAGATCCACTTTGGCGCCGGCTCGAGT
GGCTCCGGTGCCCGTCAGTGGGCAGAGCGCACATCGCCCACAGTCCCCGAGAAGTTGGGGGGAGGGGTCG
GCAATTGAACCGGTGCCTAGAGAAGGTGGCGCGGGGTAAACTGGGAAAGTGATGTCGTGTACTGGCTCCG
CCTTTTTCCCGAGGGTGGGGGAGAACCGTATATAAGTGCAGTAGTCGCCGTGAACGTTCTTTTTCGCAAC
GGGTTTGCCGCCAGAACACAGGTGTCGTGACGCGGGATCCGCCACCATGACCGAGTACAAGCCCACGGTG
CGCCTCGCCACCCGCGACGACGTCCCCAGGGCCGTACGCACCCTCGCCGCCGCGTTCGCCGACTACCCCG
CCACGCGCCACACCGTCGATCCGGACCGCCACATCGAGCGGGTCACCGAGCTGCAAGAACTCTTCCTCAC
GCGCGTCGGGCTCGACATCGGCAAGGTGTGGGTCGCGGACGACGGCGCCGCGGTGGCGGTCTGGACCACG
CCGGAGAGCGTCGAAGCGGGGGCGGTGTTCGCCGAGATCGGCCCGCGCATGGCCGAGTTGAGCGGTTCCC
GGCTGGCCGCGCAGCAACAGATGGAAGGCCTCCTGGCGCCGCACCGGCCCAAGGAGCCCGCGTGGTTCCT
GGCCACCGTCGGAGTCTCGCCCGACCACCAGGGCAAGGGTCTGGGCAGCGCCGTCGTGCTCCCCGGAGTG
GAGGCGGCCGAGCGCGCCGGGGTGCCCGCCTTCCTGGAGACCTCCGCGCCCCGCAACCTCCCCTTCTACG
AGCGGCTCGGCTTCACCGTCACCGCCGACGTCGAGGTGCCCGAAGGACCGCGCACCTGGTGCATGACCCG
CAAGCCCGGTGCCTGAACGCGTTAAGTCGACAATCAACCTCTGGATTACAAAATTTGTGAAAGATTGACT
GGTATTCTTAACTATGTTGCTCCTTTTACGCTATGTGGATACGCTGCTTTAATGCCTTTGTATCATGCTA
TTGCTTCCCGTATGGCTTTCATTTTCTCCTCCTTGTATAAATCCTGGTTGCTGTCTCTTTATGAGGAGTT
GTGGCCCGTTGTCAGGCAACGTGGCGTGGTGTGCACTGTGTTTGCTGACGCAACCCCCACTGGTTGGGGC
ATTGCCACCACCTGTCAGCTCCTTTCCGGGACTTTCGCTTTCCCCCTCCCTATTGCCACGGCGGAACTCA
TCGCCGCCTGCCTTGCCCGCTGCTGGACAGGGGCTCGGCTGTTGGGCACTGACAATTCCGTGGTGTTGTC
GGGGAAATCATCGTCCTTTCCTTGGCTGCTCGCCTGTGTTGCCACCTGGATTCTGCGCGGGACGTCCTTC
TGCTACGTCCCTTCGGCCCTCAATCCAGCGGACCTTCCTTCCCGCGGCCTGCTGCCGGCTCTGCGGCCTC
TTCCGCGTCTTCGCCTTCGCCCTCAGACGAGTCGGATCTCCCTTTGGGCCGCCTCCCCGCGTCGACTTTA
AGACCAATGACTTACAAGGCAGCTGTAGATCTTAGCCACTTTTTAAAAGAAAAGGGGGGACTGGAAGGGC
TAATTCACTCCCAACGAAGACAAGATCTGCTTTTTGCTTGTACTGGGTCTCTCTGGTTAGACCAGATCTG
AGCCTGGGAGCTCTCTGGCTAACTAGGGAACCCACTGCTTAAGCCTCAATAAAGCTTGCCTTGAGTGCTT
CAAGTAGTGTGTGCCCGTCTGTTGTGTGACTCTGGTAACTAGAGATCCCTCAGACCCTTTTAGTCAGTGT
GGAAAATCTCTAGCAGTACGTATAGTAGTTCATGTCATCTTATTATTCAGTATTTATAACTTGCAAAGAA
ATGAATATCAGAGAGTGAGAGGAACTTGTTTATTGCAGCTTATAATGGTTACAAATAAAGCAATAGCATC
ACAAATTTCACAAATAAAGCATTTTTTTCACTGCATTCTAGTTGTGGTTTGTCCAAACTCATCAATGTAT
CTTATCATGTCTGGCTCTAGCTATCCCGCCCCTAACTCCGCCCATCCCGCCCCTAACTCCGCCCAGTTCC
GCCCATTCTCCGCCCCATGGCTGACTAATTTTTTTTATTTATGCAGAGGCCGAGGCCGCCTCGGCCTCTG
AGCTATTCCAGAAGTAGTGAGGAGGCTTTTTTGGAGGCCTAGGGACGTACCCAATTCGCCCTATAGTGAG
TCGTATTACGCGCGCTCACTGGCCGTCGTTTTACAACGTCGTGACTGGGAAAACCCTGGCGTTACCCAAC
TTAATCGCCTTGCAGCACATCCCCCTTTCGCCAGCTGGCGTAATAGCGAAGAGGCCCGCACCGATCGCCC
TTCCCAACAGTTGCGCAGCCTGAATGGCGAATGGG
[124 nt withheld, positions 4936-5059]
C
[91 nt withheld, positions 5061-5151]
A
[49 nt withheld, positions 5153-5201]
CCTTTGACGTTGGAGTCCACGTTCTTT
[37 nt withheld, positions 5229-5265]
ACCCTATCTCGGTCTATTCTTTTGATTTATAAGGGATTTTGCCGATTTCGGCCTATTGGTTAAAAAATGA
GCTGATTTAACAAAAATTTAACGCGAATTTTAACAAAATATTAACGCTTACAATTTAGGTGGCACTTTTC
GGGGAAATGTGCGCGGAACCCCTATTTGTTTATTTTTCTAAATACATTCAAATATGTATCCGCTCATGAG
ACAATAACCCTGATAAATGCTTCAATAATATTGAAAAAGGAAGAGTATGAGTATTCAACATTTCCGTGTC
GCCCTTATTCCCTTTTTTGCGGCATTTTGCCTTCCTGTTTTTGCTCACCCAGAAACGCTGGTGAAAGTAA
AAGATGCTGAAGATCAGTTGGGTGCACGAGTGGGTTACATCGAACTGGATCTCAACAGCGGTAAGATCCT
TGAGAGTTTTCGCCCCGAAGAACGTTTTCCAATGATGAGCACTTTTAAAGTTCTGCTATGTGGCGCGGTA
TTATCCCGTATTGACGCCGGGCAAGAGCAACTCGGTCGCCGCATACACTATTCTCAGAATGACTTGGTTG
AGTACTCACCAGTCACAGAAAAGCATCTTACGGATGGCATGACAGTAAGAGAATTATGCAGTGCTGCCAT
AACCATGAGTGATAACACTGCGGCCAACTTACTTCTGACAACGATCGGAGGACCGAAGGAGCTAACCGCT
TTTTTGCACAACATGGGGGATCATGTAACTCGCCTTGATCGTTGGGAACCGGAGCTGAATGAAGCCATAC
CAAACGACGAGCGTGACACCACGATGCCTGTAGCAATGGCAACAACGTTGCGCAAACTATTAACTGGCGA
ACTACTTACTCTAGCTTCCCGGCAACAATTAATAGACTGGATGGAGGCGGATAAAGTTGCAGGACCACTT
CTGCGCTCGGCCCTTCCGGCTGGCTGGTTTATTGCTGATAAATCTGGAGCCGGTGAGCGTGGGTCTCGCG
GTATCATTGCAGCACTGGGGCCAGATGGTAAGCCCTCCCGTATCGTAGTTATCTACACGACGGGGAGTCA
GGCAACTATGGATGAACGAAATAGACAGATCGCTGAGATAGGTGCCTCACTGATTAAGCATTGGTAACTG
TCAGACCAAGTTTACTCATATATACTTTAGATTGATTTAAAACTTCATTTTTAATTTAAAAGGATCTAGG
TGAAGATCCTTTTTGATAATCTCATGACCAAAATCCCTTAACGTGAGTTTTCGTTCCACTGAGCGTCAGA
CCCCGTAGAAAAGATCAAAGGATCTTCTTGAGATCCTTTTTTTCTGCGCGTAATCTGCTGCTTGCAAACA
AAAAAACCACCGCTACCAGCGGTGGTTTGTTTGCCGGATCAAGAGCTACCAACTCTTTTTCCGAAGGTAA
CTGGCTTCAGCAGAGCGCAGATACCAAATACTGTTCTTCTAGTGTAGCCGTAGTTAGGCCACCACTTCAA
GAACTCTGTAGCACCGCCTACATACCTCGCTCTGCTAATCCTGTTACCAGTGGCTGCTGCCAGTGGCGAT
AAGTCGTGTCTTACCGGGTTGGACTCAAGACGATAGTTACCGGATAAGGCGCAGCGGTCGGGCTGAACGG
GGGGTTCGTGCACACAGCCCAGCTTGGAGCGAACGACCTACACCGAACTGAGATACCTACAGCGTGAGCT
ATGAGAAAGCGCCACGCTTCCCGAAGGGAGAAAGGCGGACAGGTATCCGGTAAGCGGCAGGGTCGGAACA
GGAGAGCGCACGAGGGAGCTTCCAGGGGGAAACGCCTGGTATCTTTATAGTCCTGTCGGGTTTCGCCACC
TCTGACTTGAGCGTCGATTTTTGTGATGCTCGTCAGGGGGGCGGAGCCTATGGAAAAACGCCAGCAACGC
GGCCTTTTTACGGTTCCTGGCCTTTTGCTGGCCTTTTGCTCACATGTTCTTTCCTGCGTTATCCCCTGAT
TCTGTGGATAACCGTATTACCGCCTTTGAGTGAGCTGATACCGCTCGCCGCAGCCGAACGACCGAGCGCA
GCGAGTC
